Addgene plasmid #242698: pCDH-CMV-HA-ORF-T2A-Puro
Purpose: (Empty Backbone) gene expression
Depositing lab: Xingguo Zhu. Depositing organization: Augusta University.
Backbone
  Vector backbone: pCDH-CMV-Nluc-P2A-copGFP-T2A-Puro
  Backbone manufacturer: Kazuhiro Oka, Addgene plasmid #73037
  Vector type: Mammalian Expression, Lentiviral
  Selectable markers: Puromycin
  Tag / fusion protein: HA (N terminal on backbone)
Growth in bacteria
  Bacterial resistance: Ampicillin, 100 μg/mL
  Growth temperature: 37°C
  Growth strain: NEB Stable
  Copy number: High Copy
Gene/Insert
  Gene/Insert name: None
  Tag / fusion protein: HA (N terminal on backbone)
Terms and licenses: Academic/Nonprofit Terms; Industry Terms: Not Available to Industry
Depositor comments: Containing T2A self-cleaving site
How to cite: pCDH-CMV-HA-ORF-T2A-Puro was a gift from Xingguo Zhu (Addgene plasmid # 242698 ; http://n2t.net/addgene:242698 ; RRID:Addgene_242698)
