[The description below was written by a language model from this plasmid's Addgene catalogue record and pLannotate feature annotations shown in this document.]
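Description:
pCDH-CMV-HA-ORF-T2A-Puro is an empty lentiviral transfer vector for mammalian gene expression, derived from pCDH-CMV-Nluc-P2A-copGFP-T2A-Puro. It is propagated in E. coli as a high-copy plasmid through a ColE1/pUC-type origin and selected with ampicillin via the β-lactamase gene. The sequenced record is 7,026 nt. The viral portion has the layout of a third-generation HIV-1-based vector. An RSV promoter fused to a truncated 5' LTR drives production of the genomic RNA in packaging cells. It is followed by the Ψ packaging signal with a short gag fragment, the Rev response element for Rev-dependent nuclear export, and the cPPT/CTS element that aids nuclear import of the reverse-transcribed genome. A WPRE downstream of the expression cassette enhances transcript stability and expression. A second truncated LTR closes the provirus, followed by an SV40 polyadenylation signal and SV40 origin in the backbone.

The internal cassette is driven by the CMV immediate early enhancer/promoter. According to the catalogue, the backbone supplies an N-terminal HA epitope tag, after which the user inserts an open reading frame in frame with a T2A self-cleaving peptide and the puromycin N-acetyltransferase gene. A single CMV transcript should therefore yield the HA-tagged protein of interest and the puromycin resistance enzyme as separate polypeptides, linking drug selection of transduced or transfected cells to transgene expression. The automated annotation does not label the HA tag or T2A explicitly. The short "Jred" fragment called between the promoter and PuroR is probably a spurious match, perhaps to residual sequence in the cloning region. No insert is present, and the cloning sites are not stated in the record.
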