Features (pLannotate 1.2.2; 26 found; start..end, strand, type, name):
      6..232     +  promoter       RSV promoter: Rous sarcoma virus enhancer/promoter
    233..413     +  LTR            5' LTR (truncated): truncated 5' long terminal repeat (LTR) from HIV-1
    460..585     +  misc_feature   HIV-1 Ψ: packaging signal of human immunodeficiency virus type 1
    569..907     +  CDS            HIV-1 gag (fragment): gag protein from human immunodeficiency virus 1; gag
   1078..1311    +  misc_feature   RRE: The Rev response element (RRE) of HIV-1 allows for Rev-dependent mRNA export from the nucleus to the cytoplasm.
   1688..1788    +  CDS            Rev (fragment): human immunodeficiency virus 1 (HIV-1) Rev protein; rev; enhances nuclear export of unspliced and incompletely spliced viral mRNAs
   1807..1923    +  misc_feature   cPPT/CTS: central polypurine tract and central termination sequence of HIV-1
   1936..2012    +  enhancer       CMV enhancer (fragment): human cytomegalovirus immediate early enhancer
   2013..2216    +  promoter       CMV promoter: human cytomegalovirus (CMV) immediate early promoter
   2355..2423    +  CDS            Jred (fragment): Jred is a basic (constitutively fluorescent) red fluorescent protein published in 2004, derived from Anthoathecata. It has low acid sensitivity.
   2493..3092    +  CDS            PuroR: puromycin N-acetyltransferase; pac from Streptomyces alboniger; confers resistance to puromycin
   3105..3693    +  misc_feature   WPRE: woodchuck hepatitis virus posttranscriptional regulatory element
   3688..3795    +  CDS            nef (fragment): NEF_SIVS4 - Experimental evidence at protein level: Swiss-Prot protein existence level 1. Interferes with TCR signaling from the cell membrane. Interacts with CD247/TCRZ (TCR zeta chain) and exert potent down- regulation of cell surface TCR/CD3 complexes. From Simian immunodeficiency virus (isolate F236/smH4) (SIV-sm) (Simian immunodeficiency virus sooty mangabey monkey).
   3820..4000    +  LTR            5' LTR (truncated): truncated 5' long terminal repeat (LTR) from HIV-1
   4072..4193    +  polyA_signal   SV40 poly(A) signal: SV40 polyadenylation signal
   4233..4368    +  rep_origin     SV40 ori: SV40 origin of replication
   4425..4441    -  protein_bind   lac operator: The lac repressor binds to the lac operator to inhibit transcription in E. coli. This inhibition can be relieved by adding lactose or isopropyl-β-D-thiogalactopyranoside (IPTG). lac repressor encoded by lacI
   4449..4479    -  promoter       lac promoter: promoter for the E. coli lac operon
   4494..4515    -  protein_bind   CAP binding site: CAP binding activates transcription in the presence of cAMP. E. coli catabolite activator protein
   4528..4620    -  CDS            lacI (fragment): lac repressor; lacI; The lac repressor binds to the lac operator to inhibit transcription in E. coli. This inhibition can be relieved by adding lactose or isopropyl-β-D-thiogalactopyranoside (IPTG).
   4803..5391    -  rep_origin     ori: high-copy-number ColE1/pMB1/pBR322/pUC origin of replication
   5562..6422    -  CDS            AmpR: β-lactamase; bla; confers resistance to ampicillin, carbenicillin, and related antibiotics
   6423..6527    -  promoter       AmpR promoter: bla
   6622..6657    +  CDS            rop (fragment): Rop protein, which maintains plasmids at low copy number; rop
   6759..6858    +  misc_feature   bom (fragment): basis of mobility region from pBR322
   6864..7018    -  CDS            lacZα (fragment): LacZα fragment of β-galactosidase; lacZ fragment
>Addgene plasmid #242698 | pCDH-CMV-HA-ORF-T2A-Puro | addgene full sequence | sequence record 487621 | Addgene NGS Result
ACGCGTGTAGTCTTATGCAATACTCTTGTAGTCTTGCAACATGGTAACGATGAGTTAGCAACATGCCTTA
CAAGGAGAGAAAAAGCACCGTGCATGCCGATTGGTGGAAGTAAGGTGGTACGATCGTGCCTTATTAGGAA
GGCAACAGACGGGTCTGACATGGATTGGACGAACCACTGAATTGCCGCATTGCAGAGATATTGTATTTAA
GTGCCTAGCTCGATACATAAACGGGTCTCTCTGGTTAGACCAGATCTGAGCCTGGGAGCTCTCTGGCTAA
CTAGGGAACCCACTGCTTAAGCCTCAATAAAGCTTGCCTTGAGTGCTTCAAGTAGTGTGTGCCCGTCTGT
TGTGTGACTCTGGTAACTAGAGATCCCTCAGACCCTTTTAGTCAGTGTGGAAAATCTCTAGCAGTGGCGC
CCGAACAGGGACTTGAAAGCGAAAGGGAAACCAGAGGAGCTCTCTCGACGCAGGACTCGGCTTGCTGAAG
CGCGCACGGCAAGAGGCGAGGGGCGGCGACTGGTGAGTACGCCAAAAATTTTGACTAGCGGAGGCTAGAA
GGAGAGAGATGGGTGCGAGAGCGTCAGTATTAAGCGGGGGAGAATTAGATCGCGATGGGAAAAAATTCGG
TTAAGGCCAGGGGGAAAGAAAAAATATAAATTAAAACATATAGTATGGGCAAGCAGGGAGCTAGAACGAT
TCGCAGTTAATCCTGGCCTGTTAGAAACATCAGAAGGCTGTAGACAAATACTGGGACAGCTACAACCATC
CCTTCAGACAGGATCAGAAGAACTTAGATCATTATATAATACAGTAGCAACCCTCTATTGTGTGCATCAA
AGGATAGAGATAAAAGACACCAAGGAAGCTTTAGACAAGATAGAGGAAGAGCAAAACAAAAGTAAGACCA
CCGCACAGCAAGCGGCCACTGATCTTCAGACCTGGAGGAGGAGATATGAGGGACAATTGGAGAAGTGAAT
TATATAAATATAAAGTAGTAAAAATTGAACCATTAGGAGTAGCACCCACCAAGGCAAAGAGAAGAGTGGT
GCAGAGAGAAAAAAGAGCAGTGGGAATAGGAGCTTTGTTCCTTGGGTTCTTGGGAGCAGCAGGAAGCACT
ATGGGCGCAGCGTCAATGACGCTGACGGTACAGGCCAGACAATTATTGTCTGGTATAGTGCAGCAGCAGA
ACAATTTGCTGAGGGCTATTGAGGCGCAACAGCATCTGTTGCAACTCACAGTCTGGGGCATCAAGCAGCT
CCAGGCAAGAATCCTGGCTGTGGAAAGATACCTAAAGGATCAACAGCTCCTGGGGATTTGGGGTTGCTCT
GGAAAACTCATTTGCACCACTGCTGTGCCTTGGAATGCTAGTTGGAGTAATAAATCTCTGGAACAGATTT
GGAATCACACGACCTGGATGGAGTGGGACAGAGAAATTAACAATTACACAAGCTTAATACACTCCTTAAT
TGAAGAATCGCAAAACCAGCAAGAAAAGAATGAACAAGAATTATTGGAATTAGATAAATGGGCAAGTTTG
TGGAATTGGTTTAACATAACAAATTGGCTGTGGTATATAAAATTATTCATAATGATAGTAGGAGGCTTGG
TAGGTTTAAGAATAGTTTTTGCTGTACTTTCTATAGTGAATAGAGTTAGGCAGGGATATTCACCATTATC
GTTTCAGACCCACCTCCCAACCCCGAGGGGACCCGACAGGCCCGAAGGAATAGAAGAAGAAGGTGGAGAG
AGAGACAGAGACAGATCCATTCGATTAGTGAACGGATCTCGACGGTATCGGTTAACTTTTAAAAGAAAAG
GGGGGATTGGGGGGTACAGTGCAGGGGAAAGAATAGTAGACATAATAGCAACAGACATACAAACTAAAGA
ATTACAAAAACAAATTACAAAATTCAAAATTTTATCGATACTAGTATTATGCCCAGTACATGACCTTATG
GGACTTTCCTACTTGGCAGTACATCTACGTATTAGTCATCGCTATTACCATGGTGATGCGGTTTTGGCAG
TACATCAATGGGCGTGGATAGCGGTTTGACTCACGGGGATTTCCAAGTCTCCACCCCATTGACGTCAATG
GGAGTTTGTTTTGGCACCAAAATCAACGGGACTTTCCAAAATGTCGTAACAACTCCGCCCCATTGACGCA
AATGGGCGGTAGGCGTGTACGGTGGGAGGTTTATATAAGCAGAGCTCGTTTAGTGAACCGTCAGATCGCC
TGGAGACGCCATCCACGCTGTTTTGACCTCCATAGAAGATTCTAGAGCTAGGGATCCACCATGTATCCTT
ACGACGTGCCTGACTACGCCCTGCAGATATCTCGAGGGCCCGGGCGCGCCACCGGTGCGGCCGCCAATTC
TGCCGTGGACGGCACCGCCGGACCCGGCTCCACCGGATCTCGCGTCGACGGCAGTGGAGAGGGCAGAGGA
AGTCTGCTAACATGCGGTGACGTCGAGGAGAATCCTGGCCCAATGACCGAGTACAAGCCCACGGTGCGCC
TCGCCACCCGCGACGACGTCCCCAGGGCCGTACGCACCCTCGCCGCCGCGTTCGCCGACTACCCCGCCAC
GCGCCACACCGTCGATCCGGACCGCCACATCGAGCGGGTCACCGAGCTGCAAGAACTCTTCCTCACGCGC
GTCGGGCTCGACATCGGCAAGGTGTGGGTCGCGGACGACGGCGCCGCGGTGGCGGTCTGGACCACGCCGG
AGAGCGTCGAAGCGGGGGCGGTGTTCGCCGAGATCGGCCCGCGCATGGCCGAGTTGAGCGGTTCCCGGCT
GGCCGCGCAGCAACAGATGGAAGGCCTCCTGGCGCCGCACCGGCCCAAGGAGCCCGCGTGGTTCCTGGCC
ACCGTCGGCGTCTCGCCCGACCACCAGGGCAAGGGTCTGGGCAGCGCCGTCGTGCTCCCCGGAGTGGAGG
CGGCCGAGCGCGCCGGGGTGCCCGCCTTCCTGGAGACCTCCGCGCCCCGCAACCTCCCCTTCTACGAGCG
GCTCGGCTTCACCGTCACCGCCGACGTCGAGGTGCCCGAAGGACCGCGCACCTGGTGCATGACCCGCAAG
CCCGGTGCCTGAGAATTCGTCGACAATCAACCTCTGGATTACAAAATTTGTGAAAGATTGACTGGTATTC
TTAACTATGTTGCTCCTTTTACGCTATGTGGATACGCTGCTTTAATGCCTTTGTATCATGCTATTGCTTC
CCGTATGGCTTTCATTTTCTCCTCCTTGTATAAATCCTGGTTGCTGTCTCTTTATGAGGAGTTGTGGCCC
GTTGTCAGGCAACGTGGCGTGGTGTGCACTGTGTTTGCTGACGCAACCCCCACTGGTTGGGGCATTGCCA
CCACCTGTCAGCTCCTTTCCGGGACTTTCGCTTTCCCCCTCCCTATTGCCACGGCGGAACTCATCGCCGC
CTGCCTTGCCCGCTGCTGGACAGGGGCTCGGCTGTTGGGCACTGACAATTCCGTGGTGTTGTCGGGGAAA
TCATCGTCCTTTCCTTGGCTGCTCGCCTGTGTTGCCACCTGGATTCTGCGCGGGACGTCCTTCTGCTACG
TCCCTTCGGCCCTCAATCCAGCGGACCTTCCTTCCCGCGGCCTGCTGCCGGCTCTGCGGCCTCTTCCGCG
TCTTCGCCTTCGCCCTCAGACGAGTCGGATCTCCCTTTGGGCCGCCTCCCCGCCTGGTACCTTTAAGACC
AATGACTTACAAGGCAGCTGTAGATCTTAGCCACTTTTTAAAAGAAAAGGGGGGACTGGAAGGGCTAATT
CACTCCCAACGAAGATAAGATCTGCTTTTTGCTTGTACTGGGTCTCTCTGGTTAGACCAGATCTGAGCCT
GGGAGCTCTCTGGCTAACTAGGGAACCCACTGCTTAAGCCTCAATAAAGCTTGCCTTGAGTGCTTCAAGT
AGTGTGTGCCCGTCTGTTGTGTGACTCTGGTAACTAGAGATCCCTCAGACCCTTTTAGTCAGTGTGGAAA
ATCTCTAGCAGTAGTAGTTCATGTCATCTTATTATTCAGTATTTATAACTTGCAAAGAAATGAATATCAG
AGAGTGAGAGGAACTTGTTTATTGCAGCTTATAATGGTTACAAATAAAGCAATAGCATCACAAATTTCAC
AAATAAAGCATTTTTTTCACTGCATTCTAGTTGTGGTTTGTCCAAACTCATCAATGTATCTTATCATGTC
TGGCTCTAGCTATCCCGCCCCTAACTCCGCCCATCCCGCCCCTAACTCCGCCCAGTTCCGCCCATTCTCC
GCCCCATGGCTGACTAATTTTTTTTATTTATGCAGAGGCCGAGGCCGCCTCGGCCTCTGAGCTATTCCAG
AAGTAGTGAGGAGGCTTTTTTGGAGGCCTAGACTTTTGCAGAGACCAAATTCGTAATCATGTCATAGCTG
TTTCCTGTGTGAAATTGTTATCCGCTCACAATTCCACACAACATACGAGCCGGAAGCATAAAGTGTAAAG
CCTGGGGTGCCTAATGAGTGAGCTAACTCACATTAATTGCGTTGCGCTCACTGCCCGCTTTCCAGTCGGG
AAACCTGTCGTGCCAGCTGCATTAATGAATCGGCCAACGCGCGGGGAGAGGCGGTTTGCGTATTGGGCGC
TCTTCCGCTTCCTCGCTCACTGACTCGCTGCGCTCGGTCGTTCGGCTGCGGCGAGCGGTATCAGCTCACT
CAAAGGCGGTAATACGGTTATCCACAGAATCAGGGGATAACGCAGGAAAGAACATGTGAGCAAAAGGCCA
GCAAAAGGCCAGGAACCGTAAAAAGGCCGCGTTGCTGGCGTTTTTCCATAGGCTCCGCCCCCCTGACGAG
CATCACAAAAATCGACGCTCAAGTCAGAGGTGGCGAAACCCGACAGGACTATAAAGATACCAGGCGTTTC
CCCCTGGAAGCTCCCTCGTGCGCTCTCCTGTTCCGACCCTGCCGCTTACCGGATACCTGTCCGCCTTTCT
CCCTTCGGGAAGCGTGGCGCTTTCTCATAGCTCACGCTGTAGGTATCTCAGTTCGGTGTAGGTCGTTCGC
TCCAAGCTGGGCTGTGTGCACGAACCCCCCGTTCAGCCCGACCGCTGCGCCTTATCCGGTAACTATCGTC
TTGAGTCCAACCCGGTAAGACACGACTTATCGCCACTGGCAGCAGCCACTGGTAACAGGATTAGCAGAGC
GAGGTATGTAGGCGGTGCTACAGAGTTCTTGAAGTGGTGGCCTAACTACGGCTACACTAGAAGAACAGTA
TTTGGTATCTGCGCTCTGCTGAAGCCAGTTACCTTCGGAAAAAGAGTTGGTAGCTCTTGATCCGGCAAAC
AAACCACCGCTGGTAGCGGTGGTTTTTTTGTTTGCAAGCAGCAGATTACGCGCAGAAAAAAAGGATCTCA
AGAAGATCCTTTGATCTTTTCTACGGGGTCTGACGCTCAGTGGAACGAAAACTCACGTTAAGGGATTTTG
GTCATGAGATTATCAAAAAGGATCTTCACCTAGATCCTTTTAAATTAAAAATGAAGTTTTAAATCAATCT
AAAGTATATATGAGTAAACTTGGTCTGACAGTTACCAATGCTTAATCAGTGAGGCACCTATCTCAGCGAT
CTGTCTATTTCGTTCATCCATAGTTGCCTGACTCCCCGTCGTGTAGATAACTACGATACGGGAGGGCTTA
CCATCTGGCCCCAGTGCTGCAATGATACCGCGAGACCCACGCTCACCGGCTCCAGATTTATCAGCAATAA
ACCAGCCAGCCGGAAGGGCCGAGCGCAGAAGTGGTCCTGCAACTTTATCCGCCTCCATCCAGTCTATTAA
TTGTTGCCGGGAAGCTAGAGTAAGTAGTTCGCCAGTTAATAGTTTGCGCAACGTTGTTGCCATTGCTACA
GGCATCGTGGTGTCACGCTCGTCGTTTGGTATGGCTTCATTCAGCTCCGGTTCCCAACGATCAAGGCGAG
TTACATGATCCCCCATGTTGTGCAAAAAAGCGGTTAGCTCCTTCGGTCCTCCGATCGTTGTCAGAAGTAA
GTTGGCCGCAGTGTTATCACTCATGGTTATGGCAGCACTGCATAATTCTCTTACTGTCATGCCATCCGTA
AGATGCTTTTCTGTGACTGGTGAGTACTCAACCAAGTCATTCTGAGAATAGTGTATGCGGCGACCGAGTT
GCTCTTGCCCGGCGTCAATACGGGATAATACCGCGCCACATAGCAGAACTTTAAAAGTGCTCATCATTGG
AAAACGTTCTTCGGGGCGAAAACTCTCAAGGATCTTACCGCTGTTGAGATCCAGTTCGATGTAACCCACT
CGTGCACCCAACTGATCTTCAGCATCTTTTACTTTCACCAGCGTTTCTGGGTGAGCAAAAACAGGAAGGC
AAAATGCCGCAAAAAAGGGAATAAGGGCGACACGGAAATGTTGAATACTCATACTCTTCCTTTTTCAATA
TTATTGAAGCATTTATCAGGGTTATTGTCTCATGAGCGGATACATATTTGAATGTATTTAGAAAAATAAA
CAAATAGGGGTTCCGCGCACATTTCCCCGAAAAGTGCCACCTGACGTCTAAGAAACCATTATTATCATGA
CATTAACCTATAAAAATAGGCGTATCACGAGGCCCTTTCGTCTCGCGCGTTTCGGTGATGACGGTGAAAA
CCTCTGACACATGCAGCTCCCGGAGACGGTCACAGCTTGTCTGTAAGCGGATGCCGGGAGCAGACAAGCC
CGTCAGGGCGCGTCAGCGGGTGTTGGCGGGTGTCGGGGCTGGCTTAACTATGCGGCATCAGAGCAGATTG
TACTGAGAGTGCACCATATGCGGTGTGAAATACCGCACAGATGCGTAAGGAGAAAATACCGCATCAGGCG
CCATTCGCCATTCAGGCTGCGCAACTGTTGGGAAGGGCGATCGGTGCGGGCCTCTTCGCTATTACGCCAG
CTGGCGAAAGGGGGATGTGCTGCAAGGCGATTAAGTTGGGTAACGCCAGGGTTTTCCCAGTCACGACGTT
GTAAAACGACGGCCAGTGCCAAGCTG
